Addgene plasmid #72212: pCMV5-Flag-Ago2-FDM5
Purpose: Mammalian expression of aa 518-860 of human Ago2
Depositing lab: Mien-Chie Hung. Depositing organization: University of Texas MD Anderson Cancer Center. Publication: EGFR modulates microRNA maturation in response to hypoxia through phosphorylation of AGO2. Shen J, Xia W, Khotskaya YB, Huo L, Nakanishi K, Lim SO, Du Y, Wang Y, Chang WC, Chen CH, Hsu JL, Wu Y, Lam YC, James BP, Liu X, Liu CG, Patel DJ, Hung MC. Nature. 2013 May 16;497(7449):383-7. doi: 10.1038/nature12080. Epub 2013 May 1. PubMed 23636329.
Backbone
  Vector backbone: pCMV5
  Backbone size w/o insert (bp): 4700
  Total vector size (bp): 5729
  Modifications to backbone: Modified by Hung's lab
  Vector type: Mammalian Expression
  Selectable markers: none
Growth in bacteria
  Bacterial resistance: Ampicillin, 100 μg/mL
  Growth temperature: 37°C
  Growth strain: DH5alpha
  Copy number: High Copy
Gene/Insert
  Gene/Insert name: argonaute RISC catalytic component 2 (alt name: EIF2C2)
  Species: H. sapiens (human)
  Insert size (bp): 1029
  Mutation: Δ 1-517
  GenBank ID: NM_012154.3
  Entrez Gene: AGO2 (a.k.a. CASC7, EIF2C2, LESKRES, LINC00980, PPD, Q10)
  Promoter: CMV
  Tag / fusion protein: FLAG (N terminal on backbone)
  Cloning method: Restriction Enzyme; 5′ cloning site BamHI (not destroyed); 3′ cloning site EcoRI (not destroyed)
  Sequencing primers: 5′ CMV-F; 3′ hGH-PA-R
Terms and licenses: Academic/Nonprofit Terms; Industry Terms: Not Available to Industry
How to cite: pCMV5-Flag-Ago2-FDM5 was a gift from Mien-Chie Hung (Addgene plasmid # 72212 ; http://n2t.net/addgene:72212 ; RRID:Addgene_72212)
