[The description below was written by a language model from this plasmid's Addgene catalogue record.]
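Description:
pCMV5-Flag-Ago2-FDM5 is a mammalian expression plasmid built on a depositor-modified pCMV5 backbone (about 4.7 kb; roughly 5.7 kb in total with the insert). It is propagated in E. coli as a high-copy plasmid under ampicillin selection. The record lists no selectable marker for mammalian cells, so it is suited to transient transfection rather than drug selection of stable lines. No feature table is provided, so elements such as the replication origin are not itemised. The use of an hGH polyA reverse sequencing primer does imply that the expression cassette ends in the human growth hormone polyadenylation region.

The payload is a 1029 bp fragment of human AGO2 (argonaute RISC catalytic component 2, also known as EIF2C2). It was cloned between BamHI and EcoRI sites, both of which are retained. The fragment lacks residues 1–517 and encodes amino acids 518–860, the C-terminal portion of the protein. From general knowledge of Argonaute architecture, this region corresponds largely to the PIWI domain, although the record does not name the domains. Transcription is driven by the constitutive CMV promoter. An N-terminal FLAG tag supplied by the backbone is fused in frame, allowing detection and immunoprecipitation with anti-FLAG reagents.

The construct appears to be one of a series of AGO2 deletion mutants. It is associated with a study of how EGFR phosphorylates AGO2 and alters microRNA maturation under hypoxia. Truncations of this kind are typically used to map which region of AGO2 mediates a protein interaction or carries a modification, though the record states the purpose only as mammalian expression of this fragment.
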