>Addgene plasmid #72212 | pCMV5-Flag-Ago2-FDM5 | addgene partial sequence | sequence record 133422 | CMV-F 5'-CGCAAATGGGCGGTAGGCGTG-3'
ACCGTCAGAATTAATTCAGATCTGGTACCACGCGTATCGATAAGCTTACCATGGATTACAAGGATGACGA
CGATAAGGGATCCATGGTGGTGGTCATCCTGCCCGGCAAGACGCCCGTGTACGCCGAGGTCAAGCGCGTG
GGAGACACGGTGCTGGGGATGGCCACGCAGTGCGTGCAGATGAAGAACGTGCAGAGGACCACGCCACAGA
CCCTGTCCAACCTCTGCCTGAAGATCAACGTCAAGCTGGGAGGCGTGAACAACATCCTGCTGCCCCAGGG
CAGGCCGCCGGTGTTCCAGCAGCCCGTCATCTTTCTGGGAGCAGACGTCACTCACCCCCCCGCCGGGGAT
GGGAAGAAGCCCTCCATTGCCGCCGTGGTGGGCAGCATGGACGCCCACCCCAATCGCTACTGCGCCACCG
TGCGCGTGCAGCAGCACCGGCAGGAGATCATACAAGACCTGGCCGCCATGGTCCGCGAGCTCCTCATCCA
GTTCTACAAGTCCACGCGCTTCAAGCCCACCCGCATCATCTTCTACCGCGACGGTGTCTCTGAAGGCCAG
TTCCAGCAGGTTCTCCACCACGAGTTGCTGGCCATCCGTGAGGCCTGTATCAAGCTAGAAAAAGACTACC
AGCCCGGGATCACCTTCATCGTGGTGCAGAAGAGGCACCACACCCGGCTCTTCTGCACTGACAAGAACGA
GCGGGTTGGGAAAAGTGGAAACATTCCAGCAGGCACGACTGTGGACACGAAAATCACCCACCCCACCGAG
TTCGACTTCTACCTGTGTAGTCACGCTGGCATCCAGG
