>Addgene plasmid #72212 | pCMV5-Flag-Ago2-FDM5 | addgene partial sequence | sequence record 133425 | hGH-PA-R 5'-CCAGCTTGGTTCCCAATAGA-3'
GCTCCATACCACCCCCCTCCACCCCATAATATTATAGAAGGACACCTAGTCAGACAAAATGATGCAACTT
AATTTTATTAGGACAAGGCTGGTGGGCACTGGAGTGGCAACTTCCAGGGCCAGGAGAGGCACTGGGGAGG
GGTCACAGGGATGCCACGGAATTGCTCGAGGGTTCTAGAATCGATGATATCGAATTCTCAAGCAAAGTAC
ATGGTGCGCAGAGTGTCTTGGTGAACCTGGACCGCCTTGGCCAGTGCTTGGTGGTCTCGCCCGTTACTCT
GCCCAGAGGTATGGCTTCCTTCAGCACTGTCATGTTCCTTATCCACCAGGTGGTACCTGGCCCGGAAGGC
CACCAGGTGAGCGTAGTATGCTGGCGCTGGGATGGACACGGAGCGTGTGCAGCGCACGTAGGTGTGACAC
AGCTGGTAGGTTAGGATCTGCAGCTCATCAGAGGAGAAACGATTGTCGTCCCAGAGGACGTGATAGTGCG
AAGGCCTGCTTGTCCCCTGGATGCCAGCGTGACTACACAGGTAGAAGTCGAACTCGGTGGGGTGGGTGAT
TTTCGTGTCCACAGTCGTGCCTGCTGGAATGTTTCCACTTTTCCCAACCCGCTCGTTCTTGTCAGTGCAG
AAGAGCCGGGTGTGGTGCCTCTTCTGCACCACGATGAAGGTGATCCCGGGCTGGTAGTCTTTTTCTAGCT
TGATACAGGCCTCACGGATGGCCAGCAACTCGTGGTGGAGAACCTGCTGGAACTGGCCTTCAGAGACACC
GTCGCGGTAGAAGATGATGCGGGTGGGCTTGAAGCGCGTGGACTTGTAGA
